>Addgene plasmid #230662 | AiP1503 - pAAV-AiE2186m-minBG-SYFP2-WPRE3-BGHpA | addgene full sequence | sequence record 471013 | Addgene NGS Result
CCTGCAGGCAGCTGCGCGCTCGCTCGCTCACTGAGGCCGCCCGGGCGTCGGGCGACCTTTGGTCGCCCGG
CCTCAGTGAGCGAGCGAGCGCGCAGAGAGGGAGTGGCCAACTCCATCACTAGGGGTTCCTGCGGCCGCAC
GCGTTGTAAGAGTAATAATCGCCGGCGCACAAGTACATGAAGAGCTCTGTGCTTTTCTGGAAAGTCTGGA
GGATGGTGGAACACCCGTCAGGGAGTGTCCAGAAGAGTGCAGGTCCCAGTGTAGTTTGTAACCATGATTG
TCTTCACAGGTCTTTCTTCAATGGCTGCCATATTCAGGCCTATCCCATGGGCCTTTAGGGGCTCTCTGTG
TCTACCTCTCTCAGCTCGAAGGTTCAGCAAGACAGCGGATGAGAATCGCTCCCTGGCTGGGAAAGTGGCT
GTGATCACTGGTTCCACGAGAGGGTGAGTGACTGGAAGTATTGGCTGGCTCATTACCAGGAGGCGTTGCC
ATGGTCTCCAAGGACACACACATCTCGTGCATCACAGCTTCCCGCCGGCGGAGCTCGGGCTGGGCATAAA
AGTCAGGGCAGAGCCATCTATTGCTTACATTTGCTTCTGGGATCCAGATCTTTCGAAGCTAGCGCTACCG
GTCGCCACCATGGTGAGCAAGGGCGAGGAGCTGTTCACCGGGGTGGTGCCCATCCTGGTCGAGCTGGACG
GCGACGTAAACGGCCACAAGTTCAGCGTGTCCGGCGAGGGCGAGGGCGATGCCACCTACGGCAAGCTGAC
CCTGAAGCTGATCTGCACCACCGGCAAGCTGCCCGTGCCCTGGCCCACCCTCGTGACCACCCTGGGCTAC
GGCGTGCAGTGCTTCGCCCGCTACCCCGACCACATGAAGCAGCACGACTTCTTCAAGTCCGCCATGCCCG
AAGGCTACGTCCAGGAGCGCACCATCTTCTTCAAGGACGACGGCAACTACAAGACCCGCGCCGAGGTGAA
GTTCGAGGGCGACACCCTGGTGAACCGCATCGAGCTGAAGGGCATCGACTTCAAGGAGGACGGCAACATC
CTGGGGCACAAGCTGGAGTACAACTACAACAGCCACAACGTCTATATCACCGCCGACAAGCAGAAGAACG
GCATCAAGGCCAACTTCAAGATCCGCCACAACATCGAGGACGGCGGCGTGCAGCTCGCCGACCACTACCA
GCAGAACACCCCCATCGGCGACGGCCCCGTGCTGCTGCCCGACAACCACTACCTGAGCTACCAGTCCAAG
CTGAGCAAAGACCCCAACGAGAAGCGCGATCACATGGTCCTGCTGGAGTTCGTGACCGCCGCCGGGATCA
CTCTCGGCATGGACGAGCTGTACAAGTAAGTCGACGGCGCGCCGCGGCCGCGAATTCGATATCATAATCA
ACCTCTGGATTACAAAATTTGTGAAAGATTGACTGGTATTCTTAACTATGTTGCTCCTTTTACGCTATGT
GGATACGCTGCTTTAATGCCTTTGTATCATGCTATTGCTTCCCGTATGGCTTTCATTTTCTCCTCCTTGT
ATAAATCCTGGTTAGTTCTTGCCACGGCGGAACTCATCGCCGCCTGCCTTGCCCGCTGCTGGACAGGGGC
TCGGCTGTTGGGCACTGACAATTCCGTGGCTCGAGAGATCTTCGACTGTGCCTTCTAGTTGCCAGCCATC
TGTTGTTTGCCCCTCCCCCGTGCCTTCCTTGACCCTGGAAGGTGCCACTCCCACTGTCCTTTCCTAATAA
AATGAGGAAATTGCATCGCATTGTCTGAGTAGGTGTCATTCTATTCTGGGGGGTGGGGTGGGGCAGGACA
GCAAGGGGGAGGATTGGGAAGACAATAGCAGGCATGAGATCTCACGTGCGGACCGAGCGGCCGCAGGAAC
CCCTAGTGATGGAGTTGGCCACTCCCTCTCTGCGCGCTCGCTCGCTCACTGAGGCCGGGCGACCAAAGGT
CGCCCGACGCCCGGGCTTTGCCCGGGCGGCCTCAGTGAGCGAGCGAGCGCGCAGCTGCCTGCAGGGGCGC
CTGATGCGGTATTTTCTCCTTACGCATCTGTGCGGTATTTCACACCGCATA
[95 nt withheld, positions 2082-2176]
T
[46 nt withheld, positions 2178-2223]
C
[141 nt withheld, positions 2225-2365]
CCTTTGACGTTGGAGTCCACGTTCTTT
[37 nt withheld, positions 2393-2429]
ACTCTATCTCGGGCTATTCTTTTGATTTATAAGGGATTTTGCCGATTTCGGTCTATTGGTTAAAAAATGA
GCTGATTTAACAAAAATTTAACGCGAATTTTAACAAAATATTAACGTTTACAATTTTATGGTGCACTCTC
AGTACAATCTGCTCTGATGCCGCATAGTTAAGCCAGCCCCGACACCCGCCAACACCCGCTGACGCGCCCT
GACGGGCTTGTCTGCTCCCGGCATCCGCTTACAGACAAGCTGTGACCGTCTCCGGGAGCTGCATGTGTCA
GAGGTTTTCACCGTCATCACCGAAACGCGCGAGACGAAAGGGCCTCGTGATACGCCTATTTTTATAGGTT
AATGTCATGATAATAATGGTTTCTTAGACGTCAGGTGGCACTTTTCGGGGAAATGTGCGCGGAACCCCTA
TTTGTTTATTTTTCTAAATACATTCAAATATGTATCCGCTCATGAGACAATAACCCTGATAAATGCTTCA
ATAATATTGAAAAAGGAAGAGTATGAGTATTCAACATTTCCGTGTCGCCCTTATTCCCTTTTTTGCGGCA
TTTTGCCTTCCTGTTTTTGCTCACCCAGAAACGCTGGTGAAAGTAAAAGATGCTGAAGATCAGTTGGGTG
CACGAGTGGGTTACATCGAACTGGATCTCAACAGCGGTAAGATCCTTGAGAGTTTTCGCCCCGAAGAACG
TTTTCCAATGATGAGCACTTTTAAAGTTCTGCTATGTGGCGCGGTATTATCCCGTATTGACGCCGGGCAA
GAGCAACTCGGTCGCCGCATACACTATTCTCAGAATGACTTGGTTGAGTACTCACCAGTCACAGAAAAGC
ATCTTACGGATGGCATGACAGTAAGAGAATTATGCAGTGCTGCCATAACCATGAGTGATAACACTGCGGC
CAACTTACTTCTGACAACGATCGGAGGACCGAAGGAGCTAACCGCTTTTTTGCACAACATGGGGGATCAT
GTAACTCGCCTTGATCGTTGGGAACCGGAGCTGAATGAAGCCATACCAAACGACGAGCGTGACACCACGA
TGCCTGTAGCAATGGCAACAACGTTGCGCAAACTATTAACTGGCGAACTACTTACTCTAGCTTCCCGGCA
ACAATTAATAGACTGGATGGAGGCGGATAAAGTTGCAGGACCACTTCTGCGCTCGGCCCTTCCGGCTGGC
TGGTTTATTGCTGATAAATCTGGAGCCGGTGAGCGTGGGTCTCGCGGTATCATTGCAGCACTGGGGCCAG
ATGGTAAGCCCTCCCGTATCGTAGTTATCTACACGACGGGGAGTCAGGCAACTATGGATGAACGAAATAG
ACAGATCGCTGAGATAGGTGCCTCACTGATTAAGCATTGGTAACTGTCAGACCAAGTTTACTCATATATA
CTTTAGATTGATTTAAAACTTCATTTTTAATTTAAAAGGATCTAGGTGAAGATCCTTTTTGATAATCTCA
TGACCAAAATCCCTTAACGTGAGTTTTCGTTCCACTGAGCGTCAGACCCCGTAGAAAAGATCAAAGGATC
TTCTTGAGATCCTTTTTTTCTGCGCGTAATCTGCTGCTTGCAAACAAAAAAACCACCGCTACCAGCGGTG
GTTTGTTTGCCGGATCAAGAGCTACCAACTCTTTTTCCGAAGGTAACTGGCTTCAGCAGAGCGCAGATAC
CAAATACTGTTCTTCTAGTGTAGCCGTAGTTAGGCCACCACTTCAAGAACTCTGTAGCACCGCCTACATA
CCTCGCTCTGCTAATCCTGTTACCAGTGGCTGCTGCCAGTGGCGATAAGTCGTGTCTTACCGGGTTGGAC
TCAAGACGATAGTTACCGGATAAGGCGCAGCGGTCGGGCTGAACGGGGGGTTCGTGCACACAGCCCAGCT
TGGAGCGAACGACCTACACCGAACTGAGATACCTACAGCGTGAGCTATGAGAAAGCGCCACGCTTCCCGA
AGGGAGAAAGGCGGACAGGTATCCGGTAAGCGGCAGGGTCGGAACAGGAGAGCGCACGAGGGAGCTTCCA
GGGGGAAACGCCTGGTATCTTTATAGTCCTGTCGGGTTTCGCCACCTCTGACTTGAGCGTCGATTTTTGT
GATGCTCGTCAGGGGGGCGGAGCCTATGGAAAAACGCCAGCAACGCGGCCTTTTTACGGTTCCTGGCCTT
TTGCTGGCCTTTTGCTCACATGT
Features (pLannotate 1.2.2; 14 found; start..end, strand, type, name):
     12..39      +  repeat_region  AAV2 ITR (fragment): inverted terminal repeat of adeno-associated virus serotype 2 inverted
     68..95      +  repeat_region  AAV2 ITR (fragment): inverted terminal repeat of adeno-associated virus serotype 2 inverted
    640..1356    +  CDS            SYFP2: SYFP2 is a basic (constitutively fluorescent) yellow fluorescent protein published in 2006, derived from Aequorea victoria. It is reported to be a very rapidly-maturing monomer with moderate acid sensitivity.
   1396..1553    +  misc_feature   WPRE (fragment): woodchuck hepatitis virus posttranscriptional regulatory element
   1559..1639    +  misc_feature   WPRE (fragment): woodchuck hepatitis virus posttranscriptional regulatory element
   1656..1767    +  polyA_signal   bGH poly(A) signal: bovine growth hormone polyadenylation signal
   1885..2025    +  repeat_region  AAV2 ITR: inverted terminal repeat of adeno-associated virus serotype 2 inverted
   2030..2081    -  misc_feature   bom (fragment): basis of mobility region from pBR322
   2100..2555    +  rep_origin     f1 ori (sequence partly withheld): f1 bacteriophage origin of replication; arrow indicates direction of (+) strand synthesis
   2556..2605    -  misc_feature   bom (fragment): basis of mobility region from pBR322
   2707..2742    -  CDS            rop (fragment): Rop protein, which maintains plasmids at low copy number; rop
   2837..2941    +  promoter       AmpR promoter: bla
   2942..3802    +  CDS            AmpR: β-lactamase; bla; confers resistance to ampicillin, carbenicillin, and related antibiotics
   3973..4561    +  rep_origin     ori: high-copy-number ColE1/pMB1/pBR322/pUC origin of replication
