[The description below was written by a language model from this plasmid's Addgene catalogue record and pLannotate feature annotations shown in this document.]
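Description:
AiP1503 - pAAV-AiE2186m-minBG-SYFP2-WPRE3-BGHpA is a 4,622 bp AAV transfer plasmid built on a pAAV2 backbone, intended for packaging a recombinant adeno-associated virus genome that reports enhancer activity in the brain. It is maintained in bacteria as a high-copy plasmid through a ColE1/pUC-type origin and selected with ampicillin via the bla (AmpR) gene and its promoter. An f1 phage origin and short remnants of pBR322 bom and rop sequences are also annotated in the backbone. AAV2 inverted terminal repeats flank the expression cassette and provide the cis signals for genome replication and encapsidation. The right-hand ITR is annotated in full, whereas the left-hand one is detected only as two short fragments, which may reflect the difficulty of sequencing or annotating these structured repeats.

The payload is a simple enhancer-reporter unit. The AiE2186m enhancer, which the automated annotation does not label but which presumably lies in the unannotated region between the left ITR and the reporter, sits upstream of the minBG minimal promoter. That promoter is expected to give little expression on its own, so transcription depends on the enhancer. Together they drive SYFP2, a rapidly maturing monomeric yellow fluorescent protein derived from Aequorea victoria. Downstream, WPRE3, a shortened form of the woodchuck hepatitis virus posttranscriptional regulatory element (annotated as two WPRE fragments), boosts transcript expression while saving packaging capacity, and the bovine growth hormone polyadenylation signal terminates the message. According to the record, the enhancer was designed to direct AAV-mediated transgene expression to specific populations of brain cells, as part of a toolkit for genetic access to cortical cell types. The particular population targeted by AiE2186m is not stated.
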