Addgene plasmid #230662: AiP1503 - pAAV-AiE2186m-minBG-SYFP2-WPRE3-BGHpA
Purpose: AiE2186m is an enhancer sequence, designed to drive AAV-mediated transgene expression in specific populations of brain cells
Depositing lab: Allen Institute for Brain Science & Bosiljka Tasic. Depositing organization: Allen Institute. Publication: A suite of enhancer AAVs and transgenic mouse lines for genetic access to cortical cell types. Ben-Simon Y, Hooper M, Narayan S, Daigle TL, Dwivedi D, Way SW, Oster A, Stafford DA, Mich JK, Taormina MJ, Martinez RA, Opitz-Araya X, Roth JR, Alexander JR, Allen S, Amster A, Arbuckle J, Ayala A, Baker PM, Bakken TE, Barcelli T, Barta S, Bendrick J, Bertagnolli D, Bielstein C, Bishwakarma P, Bowlus J, Boyer G, Brouner K, Casian B, Casper T, Chakka AB, Chakrabarty R, Chance RK, Chavan S, Clark M, Colbert K, Collman F, Daniel S, Departee M, DiValentin P, Donadio N, Dotson N, Egdorf T, Fliss T, Gabitto M, Garcia J, Gary A, Gasperini M, Gloe J, Goldy J, Gore BB, Graybuck L, Greisman N, Haeseleer F, Halterman C, Haradon Z, Hastings SD, Helback O, Ho W, Hockemeyer D, Huang C, Huff S, Hunker A, Johansen N, Jones D, Juneau Z, Kalmbach B, Kannan M, Khem S, Kussick E, Kutsal R, Larsen R, Lee C, Lee AY, Leibly M, Lenz GH, Li S, Liang E, Lusk N, Madigan Z, Malloy J, Malone J, McCue R, Melchor J, Mollenkopf T, Moosman S, Morin E, Newman D, Ng L, Ngo K, Omstead V, Otto S, Oyama A, Pena N, Pham T, Phillips E, Pom CA, Potekhina L, Ransford S, Ray PL, Rette D, Reynoldson C, Rimorin C, Rocha D, Ruiz A, Sanchez REA, Sawyer L, Sedeno-Cortes A, Sevigny JP, Shapovalova N, Shepard N, Shulga L, Sigler AR, Siverts L, Soliman S, Somasundaram S, Staats B, Stewart K, Szelenyi E, Tieu M, Trader C, Tran A, van Velthoven CTJ, Walker M, Wang Y, Weed N, Wirthlin M, Wood T, Wynalda B, Yao Z, Zhou T, Ariza J, Dee N, Reding M, Ronellenfitch K, Mufti S, Sunkin SM, Smith KA, Esposito L, Waters J, Thyagarajan B, Yao S, Lein ES, Zeng H, Levi BP, Ngai J, Ting JT, Tasic B. Cell. 2025 May 16:S0092-8674(25)00513-6. doi: 10.1016/j.cell.2025.05.002. PubMed 40403729.
Backbone
  Vector backbone: pAAV2
  Vector type: AAV
Growth in bacteria
  Bacterial resistance: Ampicillin, 100 μg/mL
  Growth temperature: 37°C
  Growth strain: NEB Stable
  Copy number: High Copy
Gene/Insert
  Gene/Insert name: SYFP2
  Species: Synthetic
  Promoter: minBG
  Cloning method: Gibson Cloning
Terms and licenses: Academic/Nonprofit Terms; Industry Terms: Not Available to Industry
How to cite: AiP1503 - pAAV-AiE2186m-minBG-SYFP2-WPRE3-BGHpA was a gift from Allen Institute for Brain Science & Bosiljka Tasic (Addgene plasmid # 230662 ; http://n2t.net/addgene:230662 ; RRID:Addgene_230662)
